Addgene plasmid #60910: pHRdSV40-NLS-dCas9-24xGCN4_v4-NLS-P2A-BFP-dWPRE
Purpose: dCas9 fused to 24 copies of the GCN4 peptide v4, which is part of the SunTag system
Depositing lab: Ron Vale. Depositing organization: University of California, San Francisco (UCSF). Publication: A Protein-Tagging System for Signal Amplification in Gene Expression and Fluorescence Imaging. Tanenbaum ME, Gilbert LA, Qi LS, Weissman JS, Vale RD. Cell. 2014 Oct 8. pii: S0092-8674(14)01227-6. doi: 10.1016/j.cell.2014.09.039. PubMed 25307933.
Backbone
  Vector backbone: pHR
  Vector type: Mammalian Expression, Lentiviral, CRISPR
Growth in bacteria
  Bacterial resistance: Ampicillin, 100 μg/mL
  Growth temperature: 37°C
  Growth strain: Stbl3
  Copy number: High Copy
Gene/Insert
  Gene/Insert name: dCas9
  Promoter: dSV40 Promoter
  Tag / fusion protein: NLS (N terminal on insert); HA (C terminal on insert); 2x NLS (C terminal on insert)
  Cloning method: Restriction Enzyme; 5′ cloning site Unknown (unknown if destroyed); 3′ cloning site BamHI (not destroyed)
  Sequencing primers: 5′ SV40pro-F2; 3′ mTagBFP-R
Terms and licenses: Academic/Nonprofit Terms; Industry Terms: Not Available to Industry
Depositor comments: For more information, visit https://valelab4.ucsf.edu/external/research/suntag.html
How to cite: pHRdSV40-NLS-dCas9-24xGCN4_v4-NLS-P2A-BFP-dWPRE was a gift from Ron Vale (Addgene plasmid # 60910 ; http://n2t.net/addgene:60910 ; RRID:Addgene_60910)
