[The description below was written by a language model from this plasmid's Addgene catalogue record and the feature table of its GenBank file.]
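Description:
pHRdSV40-NLS-dCas9-24xGCN4_v4-NLS-P2A-BFP-dWPRE is a 14.9 kb HIV-1-based lentiviral transfer plasmid on the pHR backbone, built for expression in mammalian cells of the DNA-targeting scaffold component of the SunTag system. It is propagated in bacteria through a high-copy ColE1/pUC-type origin with ampicillin resistance (bla). The viral region carries an upstream full-length HIV-1 LTR (annotated as a 3' LTR by the automated feature call, although it occupies the 5' position), the Psi packaging signal, the Rev response element, cPPT/CTS and a self-inactivating Delta-U3 3' LTR. These elements allow packaging and integration when helper functions are supplied in trans. No WPRE is annotated between the reporter and the 3' LTR, consistent with "dWPRE" in the name. The backbone outside the LTRs also contains SV40 enhancer/promoter, origin, small t intron and poly(A) elements.

The payload is driven by an SV40 early promoter lacking the enhancer portion, which the record calls dSV40. It encodes one long open reading frame: an N-terminal SV40 NLS, catalytically dead Streptococcus pyogenes Cas9 (D10A/H840A), an HA epitope, two further NLS copies, the array of solubility-optimised GCN4_v4 peptides, another NLS, then P2A and TagBFP. The name and purpose state 24 GCN4 repeats. The feature table annotates 23, with a gap of about one repeat unit in the array, probably an unrecognised copy. Each GCN4 peptide is a binding site for a co-expressed scFv fusion protein, so a single guide-RNA-directed dCas9 can recruit many copies of an effector or fluorescent protein, amplifying transcriptional regulation or imaging signal. P2A ribosomal skipping releases BFP as a separate protein that marks transduced cells. No mammalian drug-selection marker is annotated.
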