LOCUS       Exported 14914 bp ds-DNA circular SYN 12-MAY-2021
DEFINITION  dCas9 fused to 24 copies of the GCN4 peptide v4, which is part of
            the SunTag system.
ACCESSION   .
VERSION     .
KEYWORDS    pHRdSV40-NLS-dCas9-24xGCN4_v4-NLS-P2A-BFP-dWPRE
SOURCE      synthetic DNA construct
  ORGANISM  synthetic DNA construct
REFERENCE   1 (bases 1 to 14914)
  AUTHORS   Tanenbaum ME, Gilbert LA, Qi LS, Weissman JS, Vale RD
  TITLE     A Protein-Tagging System for Signal Amplification in Gene Expression
            and Fluorescence Imaging.
  JOURNAL   Cell. 2014 Oct 8. pii: S0092-8674(14)01227-6. doi:
            10.1016/j.cell.2014.09.039.
  PUBMED    25307933
REFERENCE   2 (bases 1 to 14914)
  AUTHORS   .
  TITLE     Direct Submission
  JOURNAL   Exported May 12, 2021 from SnapGene Server 1.1.58
            http://www.snapgene.com
FEATURES             Location/Qualifiers
     source          1..14914
                     /organism="synthetic DNA construct"
                     /mol_type="other DNA"
     primer_bind     complement(85..105)
                     /label=pBABE 3'
                     /note="SV40 enhancer, reverse primer for pBABE vectors"
     promoter        90..419
                     /label=SV40 promoter
                     /note="SV40 enhancer and early promoter"
     rep_origin      270..405
                     /label=SV40 ori
                     /note="SV40 origin of replication"
     intron          1553..1618
                     /label=small t intron
                     /note="SV40 (simian virus 40) small t antigen intron"
     CDS             1748..1768
                     /codon_start=1
                     /product="nuclear localization signal of SV40 (simian virus
                     40) large T antigen"
                     /label=SV40 NLS
                     /translation="PKKKRKV"
     polyA_signal    2193..2327
                     /label=SV40 poly(A) signal
                     /note="SV40 polyadenylation signal"
     primer_bind     complement(2230..2249)
                     /label=SV40pA-R
                     /note="SV40 polyA, reverse primer"
     primer_bind     2284..2303
                     /label=EBV-rev
                     /note="SV40 polyA terminator, reverse primer"
     LTR             2495..3128
                     /label=3' LTR
                     /note="3' long terminal repeat (LTR) from HIV-1"
     misc_feature    3175..3300
                     /label=HIV-1 Psi
                     /note="packaging signal of human immunodeficiency virus
                     type 1"
     misc_feature    3797..4030
                     /label=RRE
                     /note="The Rev response element (RRE) of HIV-1 allows for
                     Rev-dependent mRNA export from the nucleus to the
                     cytoplasm."
     CDS             4215..4259
                     /codon_start=1
                     /product="antigenic peptide corresponding to amino acids
                     655 to 669 of the HIV envelope protein gp41 (Lutje Hulsik
                     et al., 2013)"
                     /label=gp41 peptide
                     /note="recognized by the 2H10 single-chain llama nanobody"
                     /translation="KNEQELLELDKWASL"
     misc_feature    4544..4661
                     /label=cPPT/CTS
                     /note="central polypurine tract and central termination
                     sequence of HIV-1"
     promoter        4724..4934
                     /label=SV40 promoter
                     /note="SV40 early promoter"
     rep_origin      4793..4928
                     /label=SV40 ori
                     /note="SV40 origin of replication"
     CDS             4950..4970
                     /codon_start=1
                     /product="nuclear localization signal of SV40 (simian virus
                     40) large T antigen"
                     /label=SV40 NLS
                     /translation="PKKKRKV"
     regulatory      5019..5028
                     /regulatory_class="other"
                     /note="vertebrate consensus sequence for strong initiation
                     of translation (Kozak, 1987)"
     CDS             5025..9128
                     /codon_start=1
                     /product="catalytically dead mutant of the Cas9
                     endonuclease from the Streptococcus pyogenes Type II
                     CRISPR/Cas system"
                     /label=dCas9
                     /note="RNA-guided DNA-binding protein that lacks
                     endonuclease activity due to the D10A mutation in the RuvC
                     catalytic domain and the H840A mutation in the HNH
                     catalytic domain"
                     /translation="MDKKYSIGLAIGTNSVGWAVITDEYKVPSKKFKVLGNTDRHSIKK
                     NLIGALLFDSGETAEATRLKRTARRRYTRRKNRICYLQEIFSNEMAKVDDSFFHRLEES
                     FLVEEDKKHERHPIFGNIVDEVAYHEKYPTIYHLRKKLVDSTDKADLRLIYLALAHMIK
                     FRGHFLIEGDLNPDNSDVDKLFIQLVQTYNQLFEENPINASGVDAKAILSARLSKSRRL
                     ENLIAQLPGEKKNGLFGNLIALSLGLTPNFKSNFDLAEDAKLQLSKDTYDDDLDNLLAQ
                     IGDQYADLFLAAKNLSDAILLSDILRVNTEITKAPLSASMIKRYDEHHQDLTLLKALVR
                     QQLPEKYKEIFFDQSKNGYAGYIDGGASQEEFYKFIKPILEKMDGTEELLVKLNREDLL
                     RKQRTFDNGSIPHQIHLGELHAILRRQEDFYPFLKDNREKIEKILTFRIPYYVGPLARG
                     NSRFAWMTRKSEETITPWNFEEVVDKGASAQSFIERMTNFDKNLPNEKVLPKHSLLYEY
                     FTVYNELTKVKYVTEGMRKPAFLSGEQKKAIVDLLFKTNRKVTVKQLKEDYFKKIECFD
                     SVEISGVEDRFNASLGTYHDLLKIIKDKDFLDNEENEDILEDIVLTLTLFEDREMIEER
                     LKTYAHLFDDKVMKQLKRRRYTGWGRLSRKLINGIRDKQSGKTILDFLKSDGFANRNFM
                     QLIHDDSLTFKEDIQKAQVSGQGDSLHEHIANLAGSPAIKKGILQTVKVVDELVKVMGR
                     HKPENIVIEMARENQTTQKGQKNSRERMKRIEEGIKELGSQILKEHPVENTQLQNEKLY
                     LYYLQNGRDMYVDQELDINRLSDYDVDAIVPQSFLKDDSIDNKVLTRSDKNRGKSDNVP
                     SEEVVKKMKNYWRQLLNAKLITQRKFDNLTKAERGGLSELDKAGFIKRQLVETRQITKH
                     VAQILDSRMNTKYDENDKLIREVKVITLKSKLVSDFRKDFQFYKVREINNYHHAHDAYL
                     NAVVGTALIKKYPKLESEFVYGDYKVYDVRKMIAKSEQEIGKATAKYFFYSNIMNFFKT
                     EITLANGEIRKRPLIETNGETGEIVWDKGRDFATVRKVLSMPQVNIVKKTEVQTGGFSK
                     ESILPKRNSDKLIARKKDWDPKKYGGFDSPTVAYSVLVVAKVEKGKSKKLKSVKELLGI
                     TIMERSSFEKNPIDFLEAKGYKEVKKDLIIKLPKYSLFELENGRKRMLASAGELQKGNE
                     LALPSKYVNFLYLASHYEKLKGSPEDNEQKQLFVEQHKHYLDEIIEQISEFSKRVILAD
                     ANLDKVLSAYNKHRDKPIREQAENIIHLFTLTNLGAPAAFKYFDTTIDRKRYTSTKEVL
                     DATLIHQSITGLYETRIDLSQLGGD"
     CDS             9132..9158
                     /codon_start=1
                     /product="HA (human influenza hemagglutinin) epitope tag"
                     /label=HA
                     /translation="YPYDVPDYA"
     CDS             9177..9197
                     /codon_start=1
                     /product="nuclear localization signal of SV40 (simian virus
                     40) large T antigen"
                     /label=SV40 NLS
                     /translation="PKKKRKV"
     CDS             9204..9224
                     /codon_start=1
                     /product="nuclear localization signal of SV40 (simian virus
                     40) large T antigen"
                     /label=SV40 NLS
                     /translation="PKKKRKV"
     CDS             9303..9359
                     /codon_start=1
                     /product="GCN4 peptide optimized to improve solubility
                     while preserving binding to an scFv-GFP fusion protein
                     (Tanenbaum et al., 2014)"
                     /label=GCN4_v4
                     /translation="EELLSKNYHLENEVARLKK"
     CDS             9375..9431
                     /codon_start=1
                     /product="GCN4 peptide optimized to improve solubility
                     while preserving binding to an scFv-GFP fusion protein
                     (Tanenbaum et al., 2014)"
                     /label=GCN4_v4
                     /translation="EELLSKNYHLENEVARLKK"
     CDS             9447..9503
                     /codon_start=1
                     /product="GCN4 peptide optimized to improve solubility
                     while preserving binding to an scFv-GFP fusion protein
                     (Tanenbaum et al., 2014)"
                     /label=GCN4_v4
                     /translation="EELLSKNYHLENEVARLKK"
     CDS             9519..9575
                     /codon_start=1
                     /product="GCN4 peptide optimized to improve solubility
                     while preserving binding to an scFv-GFP fusion protein
                     (Tanenbaum et al., 2014)"
                     /label=GCN4_v4
                     /translation="EELLSKNYHLENEVARLKK"
     CDS             9591..9647
                     /codon_start=1
                     /product="GCN4 peptide optimized to improve solubility
                     while preserving binding to an scFv-GFP fusion protein
                     (Tanenbaum et al., 2014)"
                     /label=GCN4_v4
                     /translation="EELLSKNYHLENEVARLKK"
     CDS             9663..9719
                     /codon_start=1
                     /product="GCN4 peptide optimized to improve solubility
                     while preserving binding to an scFv-GFP fusion protein
                     (Tanenbaum et al., 2014)"
                     /label=GCN4_v4
                     /translation="EELLSKNYHLENEVARLKK"
     CDS             9735..9791
                     /codon_start=1
                     /product="GCN4 peptide optimized to improve solubility
                     while preserving binding to an scFv-GFP fusion protein
                     (Tanenbaum et al., 2014)"
                     /label=GCN4_v4
                     /translation="EELLSKNYHLENEVARLKK"
     CDS             9807..9863
                     /codon_start=1
                     /product="GCN4 peptide optimized to improve solubility
                     while preserving binding to an scFv-GFP fusion protein
                     (Tanenbaum et al., 2014)"
                     /label=GCN4_v4
                     /translation="EELLSKNYHLENEVARLKK"
     CDS             9879..9935
                     /codon_start=1
                     /product="GCN4 peptide optimized to improve solubility
                     while preserving binding to an scFv-GFP fusion protein
                     (Tanenbaum et al., 2014)"
                     /label=GCN4_v4
                     /translation="EELLSKNYHLENEVARLKK"
     CDS             9951..10007
                     /codon_start=1
                     /product="GCN4 peptide optimized to improve solubility
                     while preserving binding to an scFv-GFP fusion protein
                     (Tanenbaum et al., 2014)"
                     /label=GCN4_v4
                     /translation="EELLSKNYHLENEVARLKK"
     CDS             10023..10079
                     /codon_start=1
                     /product="GCN4 peptide optimized to improve solubility
                     while preserving binding to an scFv-GFP fusion protein
                     (Tanenbaum et al., 2014)"
                     /label=GCN4_v4
                     /translation="EELLSKNYHLENEVARLKK"
     CDS             10095..10151
                     /codon_start=1
                     /product="GCN4 peptide optimized to improve solubility
                     while preserving binding to an scFv-GFP fusion protein
                     (Tanenbaum et al., 2014)"
                     /label=GCN4_v4
                     /translation="EELLSKNYHLENEVARLKK"
     CDS             10167..10223
                     /codon_start=1
                     /product="GCN4 peptide optimized to improve solubility
                     while preserving binding to an scFv-GFP fusion protein
                     (Tanenbaum et al., 2014)"
                     /label=GCN4_v4
                     /translation="EELLSKNYHLENEVARLKK"
     CDS             10239..10295
                     /codon_start=1
                     /product="GCN4 peptide optimized to improve solubility
                     while preserving binding to an scFv-GFP fusion protein
                     (Tanenbaum et al., 2014)"
                     /label=GCN4_v4
                     /translation="EELLSKNYHLENEVARLKK"
     CDS             10311..10367
                     /codon_start=1
                     /product="GCN4 peptide optimized to improve solubility
                     while preserving binding to an scFv-GFP fusion protein
                     (Tanenbaum et al., 2014)"
                     /label=GCN4_v4
                     /translation="EELLSKNYHLENEVARLKK"
     CDS             10383..10439
                     /codon_start=1
                     /product="GCN4 peptide optimized to improve solubility
                     while preserving binding to an scFv-GFP fusion protein
                     (Tanenbaum et al., 2014)"
                     /label=GCN4_v4
                     /translation="EELLSKNYHLENEVARLKK"
     CDS             10455..10511
                     /codon_start=1
                     /product="GCN4 peptide optimized to improve solubility
                     while preserving binding to an scFv-GFP fusion protein
                     (Tanenbaum et al., 2014)"
                     /label=GCN4_v4
                     /translation="EELLSKNYHLENEVARLKK"
     CDS             10527..10583
                     /codon_start=1
                     /product="GCN4 peptide optimized to improve solubility
                     while preserving binding to an scFv-GFP fusion protein
                     (Tanenbaum et al., 2014)"
                     /label=GCN4_v4
                     /translation="EELLSKNYHLENEVARLKK"
     CDS             10599..10655
                     /codon_start=1
                     /product="GCN4 peptide optimized to improve solubility
                     while preserving binding to an scFv-GFP fusion protein
                     (Tanenbaum et al., 2014)"
                     /label=GCN4_v4
                     /translation="EELLSKNYHLENEVARLKK"
     CDS             10671..10727
                     /codon_start=1
                     /product="GCN4 peptide optimized to improve solubility
                     while preserving binding to an scFv-GFP fusion protein
                     (Tanenbaum et al., 2014)"
                     /label=GCN4_v4
                     /translation="EELLSKNYHLENEVARLKK"
     CDS             10743..10799
                     /codon_start=1
                     /product="GCN4 peptide optimized to improve solubility
                     while preserving binding to an scFv-GFP fusion protein
                     (Tanenbaum et al., 2014)"
                     /label=GCN4_v4
                     /translation="EELLSKNYHLENEVARLKK"
     CDS             10815..10871
                     /codon_start=1
                     /product="GCN4 peptide optimized to improve solubility
                     while preserving binding to an scFv-GFP fusion protein
                     (Tanenbaum et al., 2014)"
                     /label=GCN4_v4
                     /translation="EELLSKNYHLENEVARLKK"
     CDS             10959..11015
                     /codon_start=1
                     /product="GCN4 peptide optimized to improve solubility
                     while preserving binding to an scFv-GFP fusion protein
                     (Tanenbaum et al., 2014)"
                     /label=GCN4_v4
                     /translation="EELLSKNYHLENEVARLKK"
     CDS             11055..11075
                     /codon_start=1
                     /product="nuclear localization signal of SV40 (simian virus
                     40) large T antigen"
                     /label=SV40 NLS
                     /translation="PKKKRKV"
     CDS             11085..11141
                     /codon_start=1
                     /product="2A peptide from porcine teschovirus-1
                     polyprotein"
                     /label=P2A
                     /note="Eukaryotic ribosomes fail to insert a peptide bond
                     between the Gly and Pro residues, yielding separate
                     polypeptides."
                     /translation="ATNFSLLKQAGDVEENPGP"
     CDS             11154..11855
                     /codon_start=1
                     /product="monomeric blue fluorescent protein"
                     /label=TagBFP
                     /note="mammalian codon-optimized"
                     /translation="MSELIKENMHMKLYMEGTVDNHHFKCTSEGEGKPYEGTQTMRIKV
                     VEGGPLPFAFDILATSFLYGSKTFINHTQGIPDFFKQSFPEGFTWERVTTYEDGGVLTA
                     TQDTSLQDGCLIYNVKIRGVNFTSNGPVMQKKTLGWEAFTETLYPADGGLEGRNDMALK
                     LVGGSHLIANIKTTYRSKKPAKNLKMPGVYYVDYRLERIKEANNETYVEQHEVAVARYC
                     DLPSKLGHKLN"
     LTR             11970..12203
                     /label=3' LTR (Delta-U3)
                     /note="self-inactivating 3' long terminal repeat (LTR) from
                     HIV-1"
     promoter        complement(12228..12246)
                     /label=SP6 promoter
                     /note="promoter for bacteriophage SP6 RNA polymerase"
     primer_bind     complement(12229..12246)
                     /label=SP6
                     /note="SP6 promoter, forward primer"
     primer_bind     complement(12536..12555)
                     /label=pBRrevBam
                     /note="pBR322 vectors, tet region, downstream of BamHI,
                     reverse primer"
     primer_bind     complement(12769..12788)
                     /label=pRS-marker
                     /note="pRS vectors, use to sequence yeast selectable
                     marker"
     primer_bind     12888..12910
                     /label=pGEX 3'
                     /note="pGEX vectors, reverse primer"
     primer_bind     complement(12948..12966)
                     /label=pBRforEco
                     /note="pBR322 vectors, upsteam of EcoRI site, forward
                     primer"
     promoter        13034..13138
                     /gene="bla"
                     /label=AmpR promoter
     CDS             13139..13999
                     /codon_start=1
                     /gene="bla"
                     /product="beta-lactamase"
                     /label=AmpR
                     /note="confers resistance to ampicillin, carbenicillin, and
                     related antibiotics"
                     /translation="MSIQHFRVALIPFFAAFCLPVFAHPETLVKVKDAEDQLGARVGYI
                     ELDLNSGKILESFRPEERFPMMSTFKVLLCGAVLSRIDAGQEQLGRRIHYSQNDLVEYS
                     PVTEKHLTDGMTVRELCSAAITMSDNTAANLLLTTIGGPKELTAFLHNMGDHVTRLDRW
                     EPELNEAIPNDERDTTMPVAMATTLRKLLTGELLTLASRQQLIDWMEADKVAGPLLRSA
                     LPAGWFIADKSGAGERGSRGIIAALGPDGKPSRIVVIYTTGSQATMDERNRQIAEIGAS
                     LIKHW"
     primer_bind     complement(13357..13376)
                     /label=Amp-R
                     /note="Ampicillin resistance gene, reverse primer"
     rep_origin      14170..14758
                     /direction=RIGHT
                     /label=ori
                     /note="high-copy-number ColE1/pMB1/pBR322/pUC origin of
                     replication"
     primer_bind     14659..14678
                     /label=pBR322ori-F
                     /note="pBR322 origin, forward primer"
     primer_bind     14912..15
                     /label=L4440
                     /note="L4440 vector, forward primer"
ORIGIN
        1 gagtcagtga gcgaggaagc ggaagagcgc ccaatacgca aaccgcctct ccccgcgcgt
       61 tggccgattc attaatgcag ctgtggaatg tgtgtcagtt agggtgtgga aagtccccag
      121 gctccccagc aggcagaagt atgcaaagca tgcatctcaa ttagtcagca accaggtgtg
      181 gaaagtcccc aggctcccca gcaggcagaa gtatgcaaag catgcatctc aattagtcag
      241 caaccatagt cccgccccta actccgccca tcccgcccct aactccgccc agttccgccc
      301 attctccgcc ccatggctga ctaatttttt ttatttatgc agaggccgag gccgcctcgg
      361 cctctgagct attccagaag tagtgaggag gcttttttgg aggcctaggc ttttgcaaaa
      421 agcttggaca caagacaggc ttgcgagata tgtttgagaa taccacttta tcccgcgtca
      481 gggagaggca gtgcgtaaaa agacgcggac tcatgtgaaa tactggtttt tagtgcgcca
      541 gatctctata atctcgcgca acctattttc ccctcgaaca ctttttaagc cgtagataaa
      601 caggctggga cacttcacat gagcgaaaaa tacatcgtca cctgggacat gttgcagatc
      661 catgcacgta aactcgcaag ccgactgatg ccttctgaac aatggaaagg cattattgcc
      721 gtaagccgtg gcggtctgta ccgggtgcgt tactggcgcg tgaactgggt attcgtcatg
      781 tcgataccgt ttgtatttcc agctacgatc acgacaacca gcgcgagctt aaagtgctga
      841 aacgcgcaga aggcgatggc gaaggcttca tcgttattga tgacctggtg gataccggtg
      901 gtactgcggt tgcgattcgt gaaatgtatc caaaagcgca ctttgtcacc atcttcgcaa
      961 aaccggctgg tcgtccgctg gttgatgact atgttgttga tatcccgcaa gatacctgga
     1021 ttgaacagcc gtgggatatg ggcgtcgtat tcgtcccgcc aatctccggt cgctaatctt
     1081 ttcaacgcct ggcactgccg ggcgttgttc tttttaactt caggcgggtt acaatagttt
     1141 ccagtaagta ttctggaggc tgcatccatg acacaggcaa acctgagcga aaccctgttc
     1201 aaaccccgct ttaaacatcc tgaaacctcg acgctagtcc gccgctttaa tcacggcgca
     1261 caaccgcctg tgcagtcggc ccttgatggt aaaaccatcc ctcactggta tcgcatgatt
     1321 aaccgtctga tgtggatctg gcgcggcatt gacccacgcg aaatcctcga cgtccaggca
     1381 cgtattgtga tgagcgatgc cgaacgtacc gacgatgatt tatacgatac ggtgattggc
     1441 taccgtggcg gcaactggat ttatgagtgg gccccggatc tttgtgaagg aaccttactt
     1501 ctgtggtgtg acataattgg acaaactacc tacagagatt taaagctcta aggtaaatat
     1561 aaaattttta agtgtataat gtgttaaact actgattcta attgtttgtg tattttagat
     1621 tccaacctat ggaactgatg aatgggagca gtggtggaat gcctttaatg aggaaaacct
     1681 gttttgctca gaagaaatgc catctagtga tgatgaggct actgctgact ctcaacattc
     1741 tactcctcca aaaaagaaga gaaaggtaga agaccccaag gactttcctt cagaattgct
     1801 aagttttttg agtcatgctg tgtttagtaa tagaactctt gcttgctttg ctatttacac
     1861 cacaaaggaa aaagctgcac tgctatacaa gaaaattatg gaaaaatatt ctgtaacctt
     1921 tataagtagg cataacagtt ataatcataa catactgttt tttcttactc cacacaggca
     1981 tagagtgtct gctattaata actatgctca aaaattgtgt acctttagct ttttaatttg
     2041 taaaggggtt aataaggaat atttgatgta tagtgccttg actagagatc ataatcagcc
     2101 ataccacatt tgtagaggtt ttacttgctt taaaaaacct cccacacctc cccctgaacc
     2161 tgaaacataa aatgaatgca attgttgttg ttaacttgtt tattgcagct tataatggtt
     2221 acaaataaag caatagcatc acaaatttca caaataaagc atttttttca ctgcattcta
     2281 gttgtggttt gtccaaactc atcaatgtat cttatcatgt ctggatcaac tggataactc
     2341 aagctaacca aaatcatccc aaacttccca ccccataccc tattaccact gccaattacc
     2401 tgtggtttca tttactctaa acctgtgatt cctctgaatt attttcattt taaagaaatt
     2461 gtatttgtta aatatgtact acaaacttag tagttggaag ggctaattca ctcccaaaga
     2521 agacaagata tccttgatct gtggatctac cacacacaag gctacttccc tgattagcag
     2581 aactacacac cagggccagg ggtcagatat ccactgacct ttggatggtg ctacaagcta
     2641 gtaccagttg agccagataa ggtagaagag gccaataaag gagagaacac cagcttgtta
     2701 caccctgtga gcctgcatgg gatggatgac ccggagagag aagtgttaga gtggaggttt
     2761 gacagccgcc tagcatttca tcacgtggcc cgagagctgc atccggagta cttcaagaac
     2821 tgctgatatc gagcttgcta caagggactt tccgctgggg actttccagg gaggcgtggc
     2881 ctgggcggga ctggggagtg gcgagccctc agatcctgca tataagcagc tgctttttgc
     2941 ctgtactggg tctctctggt tagaccagat ctgagcctgg gagctctctg gctaactagg
     3001 gaacccactg cttaagcctc aataaagctt gccttgagtg cttcaagtag tgtgtgcccg
     3061 tctgttgtgt gactctggta actagagatc cctcagaccc ttttagtcag tgtggaaaat
     3121 ctctagcagt ggcgcccgaa cagggacttg aaagcgaaag ggaaaccaga ggagctctct
     3181 cgacgcagga ctcggcttgc tgaagcgcgc acggcaagag gcgaggggcg gcgactggtg
     3241 agtacgccaa aaattttgac tagcggaggc tagaaggaga gagatgggtg cgagagcgtc
     3301 agtattaagc gggggagaat tagatcgcga tgggaaaaaa ttcggttaag gccaggggga
     3361 aagaaaaaat ataaattaaa acatatagta tgggcaagca gggagctaga acgattcgca
     3421 gttaatcctg gcctgttaga aacatcagaa ggctgtagac aaatactggg acagctacaa
     3481 ccatcccttc agacaggatc agaagaactt agatcattat ataatacagt agcaaccctc
     3541 tattgtgtgc atcaaaggat agagataaaa gacaccaagg aagctttaga caagatagag
     3601 gaagagcaaa acaaaagtaa gaccaccgca cagcaagcgg ccggccgctg atcttcagac
     3661 ctggaggagg agatatgagg gacaattgga gaagtgaatt atataaatat aaagtagtaa
     3721 aaattgaacc attaggagta gcacccacca aggcaaagag aagagtggtg cagagagaaa
     3781 aaagagcagt gggaatagga gctttgttcc ttgggttctt gggagcagca ggaagcacta
     3841 tgggcgcagc gtcaatgacg ctgacggtac aggccagaca attattgtct ggtatagtgc
     3901 agcagcagaa caatttgctg agggctattg aggcgcaaca gcatctgttg caactcacag
     3961 tctggggcat caagcagctc caggcaagaa tcctggctgt ggaaagatac ctaaaggatc
     4021 aacagctcct ggggatttgg ggttgctctg gaaaactcat ttgcaccact gctgtgcctt
     4081 ggaatgctag ttggagtaat aaatctctgg aacagatttg gaatcacacg acctggatgg
     4141 agtgggacag agaaattaac aattacacaa gcttaataca ctccttaatt gaagaatcgc
     4201 aaaaccagca agaaaagaat gaacaagaat tattggaatt agataaatgg gcaagtttgt
     4261 ggaattggtt taacataaca aattggctgt ggtatataaa attattcata atgatagtag
     4321 gaggcttggt aggtttaaga atagtttttg ctgtactttc tatagtgaat agagttaggc
     4381 agggatattc accattatcg tttcagaccc acctcccaac cccgagggga cccgacaggc
     4441 ccgaaggaat agaagaagaa ggtggagaga gagacagaga cagatccatt cgattagtga
     4501 acggatctcg acggtatcgc caaatggcag tattcatcca caattttaaa agaaaagggg
     4561 ggattggggg gtacagtgca ggggaaagaa tagtagacat aatagcaaca gacatacaaa
     4621 ctaaagaatt acaaaaacaa attacaaaaa ttcaaaattt tcgggtttat tacagggaca
     4681 gcagagatcc agtttggatc gataagcttg atatcgaatt caggcaggca gaagtatgca
     4741 aagcatgcat ctcaattagt cagcaaccat agtcccgccc ctaactccgc ccatcccgcc
     4801 cctaactccg cccagttccg cccattctcc gccccatggc tgactaattt tttttattta
     4861 tgcagaggcc gaggccgcct ctgcctctga gctattccag aagtagtgag gaggcttttt
     4921 tggaggccta ggctacgcgc gccaccatgc ccaagaagaa gcgcaaggtg ggacgcgtct
     4981 gcaggatatc aagcttgcgg taccgcgggc ccgggatcgc caccatggac aagaagtaca
     5041 gcatcggcct ggccatcggc accaactctg tgggctgggc cgtgatcacc gacgagtaca
     5101 aggtgcccag caagaaattc aaggtgctgg gcaacaccga ccggcacagc atcaagaaga
     5161 acctgatcgg cgccctgctg ttcgacagcg gagaaacagc cgaggccacc cggctgaaga
     5221 gaaccgccag aagaagatac accagacgga agaaccggat ctgctatctg caagagatct
     5281 tcagcaacga gatggccaag gtggacgaca gcttcttcca cagactggaa gagtccttcc
     5341 tggtggaaga ggataagaag cacgagcggc accccatctt cggcaacatc gtggacgagg
     5401 tggcctacca cgagaagtac cccaccatct accacctgag aaagaaactg gtggacagca
     5461 ccgacaaggc cgacctgcgg ctgatctatc tggccctggc ccacatgatc aagttccggg
     5521 gccacttcct gatcgagggc gacctgaacc ccgacaacag cgacgtggac aagctgttca
     5581 tccagctggt gcagacctac aaccagctgt tcgaggaaaa ccccatcaac gccagcggcg
     5641 tggacgccaa ggccatcctg tctgccagac tgagcaagag cagacggctg gaaaatctga
     5701 tcgcccagct gcccggcgag aagaagaatg gcctgttcgg caacctgatt gccctgagcc
     5761 tgggcctgac ccccaacttc aagagcaact tcgacctggc cgaggatgcc aaactgcagc
     5821 tgagcaagga cacctacgac gacgacctgg acaacctgct ggcccagatc ggcgaccagt
     5881 acgccgacct gtttctggcc gccaagaacc tgtccgacgc catcctgctg agcgacatcc
     5941 tgagagtgaa caccgagatc accaaggccc ccctgagcgc ctctatgatc aagagatacg
     6001 acgagcacca ccaggacctg accctgctga aagctctcgt gcggcagcag ctgcctgaga
     6061 agtacaaaga gattttcttc gaccagagca agaacggcta cgccggctac atcgatggcg
     6121 gagccagcca ggaagagttc tacaagttca tcaagcccat cctggaaaag atggacggca
     6181 ccgaggaact gctcgtgaag ctgaacagag aggacctgct gcggaagcag cggaccttcg
     6241 acaacggcag catcccccac cagatccacc tgggagagct gcacgccatt ctgcggcggc
     6301 aggaagattt ttacccattc ctgaaggaca accgggaaaa gatcgagaag atcctgacct
     6361 tccgcatccc ctactacgtg ggccctctgg ccaggggaaa cagcagattc gcctggatga
     6421 ccagaaagag cgaggaaacc atcaccccct ggaacttcga ggaagtggtg gacaagggcg
     6481 ccagcgccca gagcttcatc gagcggatga ccaacttcga taagaacctg cccaacgaga
     6541 aggtgctgcc caagcacagc ctgctgtacg agtacttcac cgtgtacaac gagctgacca
     6601 aagtgaaata cgtgaccgag ggaatgagaa agcccgcctt cctgagcggc gagcagaaaa
     6661 aagccatcgt ggacctgctg ttcaagacca accggaaagt gaccgtgaag cagctgaaag
     6721 aggactactt caagaaaatc gagtgcttcg actccgtgga aatctccggc gtggaagatc
     6781 ggttcaacgc ctccctgggc acataccacg atctgctgaa aattatcaag gacaaggact
     6841 tcctggacaa tgaggaaaac gaggacattc tggaagatat cgtgctgacc ctgacactgt
     6901 ttgaggacag agagatgatc gaggaacggc tgaaaaccta tgcccacctg ttcgacgaca
     6961 aagtgatgaa gcagctgaag cggcggagat acaccggctg gggcaggctg agccggaagc
     7021 tgatcaacgg catccgggac aagcagtccg gcaagacaat cctggatttc ctgaagtccg
     7081 acggcttcgc caacagaaac ttcatgcagc tgatccacga cgacagcctg acctttaaag
     7141 aggacatcca gaaagcccag gtgtccggcc agggcgatag cctgcacgag cacattgcca
     7201 atctggccgg cagccccgcc attaagaagg gcatcctgca gacagtgaag gtggtggacg
     7261 agctcgtgaa agtgatgggc cggcacaagc ccgagaacat cgtgatcgaa atggccagag
     7321 agaaccagac cacccagaag ggacagaaga acagccgcga gagaatgaag cggatcgaag
     7381 agggcatcaa agagctgggc agccagatcc tgaaagaaca ccccgtggaa aacacccagc
     7441 tgcagaacga gaagctgtac ctgtactacc tgcagaatgg gcgggatatg tacgtggacc
     7501 aggaactgga catcaaccgg ctgtccgact acgatgtgga cgctatcgtg cctcagagct
     7561 ttctgaagga cgactccatc gataacaaag tgctgactcg gagcgacaag aaccggggca
     7621 agagcgacaa cgtgccctcc gaagaggtcg tgaagaagat gaagaactac tggcgccagc
     7681 tgctgaatgc caagctgatt acccagagga agttcgacaa tctgaccaag gccgagagag
     7741 gcggcctgag cgaactggat aaggccggct tcatcaagag acagctggtg gaaacccggc
     7801 agatcacaaa gcacgtggca cagatcctgg actcccggat gaacactaag tacgacgaga
     7861 acgacaaact gatccgggaa gtgaaagtga tcaccctgaa gtccaagctg gtgtccgatt
     7921 tccggaagga tttccagttt tacaaagtgc gcgagatcaa caactaccac cacgcccacg
     7981 acgcctacct gaacgccgtc gtgggaaccg ccctgatcaa aaagtaccct aagctggaaa
     8041 gcgagttcgt gtacggcgac tacaaggtgt acgacgtgcg gaagatgatc gccaagagcg
     8101 agcaggaaat cggcaaggct accgccaagt acttcttcta cagcaacatc atgaactttt
     8161 tcaagaccga gattaccctg gccaacggcg agatccggaa gcggcctctg atcgagacaa
     8221 acggcgaaac aggcgagatc gtgtgggata agggccggga ctttgccacc gtgcggaaag
     8281 tgctgtctat gccccaagtg aatatcgtga aaaagaccga ggtgcagaca ggcggcttca
     8341 gcaaagagtc tatcctgccc aagaggaaca gcgacaagct gatcgccaga aagaaggact
     8401 gggaccctaa gaagtacggc ggcttcgaca gccccaccgt ggcctattct gtgctggtgg
     8461 tggccaaagt ggaaaagggc aagtccaaga aactgaagag tgtgaaagag ctgctgggga
     8521 tcaccatcat ggaaagaagc agcttcgaga agaatcccat cgactttctg gaagccaagg
     8581 gctacaaaga agtgaaaaag gacctgatca tcaagctgcc taagtactcc ctgttcgagc
     8641 tggaaaacgg ccggaagaga atgctggcct ctgccggcga actgcagaag ggaaacgaac
     8701 tggccctgcc ctccaaatat gtgaacttcc tgtacctggc cagccactat gagaagctga
     8761 agggctcccc cgaggataat gagcagaaac agctgtttgt ggaacagcac aaacactacc
     8821 tggacgagat catcgagcag atcagcgagt tctccaagag agtgatcctg gccgacgcta
     8881 atctggacaa ggtgctgagc gcctacaaca agcacagaga caagcctatc agagagcagg
     8941 ccgagaatat catccacctg tttaccctga ccaatctggg agcccctgcc gccttcaagt
     9001 actttgacac caccatcgac cggaagaggt acaccagcac caaagaggtg ctggacgcca
     9061 ccctgatcca ccagagcatc accggcctgt acgagacacg gatcgacctg tctcagctgg
     9121 gaggcgacgc ctatccctat gacgtgcccg attatgccag cctgggcagc ggctccccca
     9181 agaaaaaacg caaggtggaa gatcctaaga aaaagcggaa agtggacggc attggtagtg
     9241 ggagcaacgg cagcagcgga tccaacggtc cgggtggatc tggaggtgga ggttctggag
     9301 gagaagaact tttgagcaag aattatcatc ttgagaacga agtggctcgt cttaagaaag
     9361 gttctggcag tggagaagaa ctgctttcaa agaattacca cctggaaaat gaggtagcta
     9421 gactgaaaaa ggggagcgga agtggggagg agttgctgag caaaaattat catttggaga
     9481 acgaagtagc acgactaaag aaagggtccg gatcgggtga ggagttactc tcgaaaaatt
     9541 atcatctcga aaacgaagtg gctcggctaa aaaagggcag tggttctgga gaagagctat
     9601 tatctaaaaa ctaccacctc gaaaatgagg tggcacgctt aaaaaaggga agtggcagtg
     9661 gtgaagagct actatccaag aattatcatc ttgagaacga ggtagcgcgt ttgaagaagg
     9721 gttccggctc aggagaggaa ctgctctcga agaactatca tcttgaaaat gaggtcgctc
     9781 gattaaaaaa gggatcgggc agtggtgagg aactactttc aaagaattac cacctcgaaa
     9841 acgaagtagc tcgattaaag aaaggttcag ggtcgggtga agaattactg agtaaaaatt
     9901 atcatctgga aaatgaggta gcgagactaa aaaaggggag tggttctggc gaagagttgc
     9961 tatcgaaaaa ttatcatctt gagaacgaag ttgctaggct caaaaagggc tcaggctcag
    10021 gcgaggagtt gctctcgaaa aactaccact tggaaaatga ggtcgcgagg ttgaaaaagg
    10081 ggagcgggtc gggcgaggag ttattgagca aaaactatca tttagagaac gaagtcgcgc
    10141 gcttaaagaa aggctcgggc tcgggcgaag aactcttatc gaagaactac cacctcgaaa
    10201 atgaggtcgc caggttgaaa aagggcagtg gcagcgggga ggaactcttg agcaagaact
    10261 accacttgga gaatgaggtc gcgagattga agaaagggtc ggggagcggc gaggaattgc
    10321 tcagcaagaa ttatcatttg gagaacgaag tcgccaggct caagaaaggc tcggggtcgg
    10381 gggaggaatt gttgagtaaa aactaccact tggaaaatga agtcgccagg ctcaaaaaag
    10441 ggagtgggag cggcgaagag ttattgagca aaaattacca cttggagaac gaagtggcaa
    10501 ggctcaagaa agggagcggc agcggggagg agctcttatc gaagaactac cacttagaga
    10561 atgaagtcgc ccgcttgaag aaaggctcgg ggagcgggga agagctcttg agcaagaact
    10621 accacttgga aaatgaggtg gcgcgcttga agaaagggag cgggagcggg gaagagttac
    10681 tatctaagaa ttatcatctc gagaacgagg tggctcgact aaagaagggc tccggcagtg
    10741 gggaggaact cctgtcgaag aactatcatc ttgaaaatga ggttgcaaga cttaaaaagg
    10801 ggtccggatc aggtgaggaa ctactcagta agaattacca cctggaaaac gaagttgcac
    10861 gtttgaagaa aggatcagga tcaggcgaag aactgctctc aaaagattat catttggaaa
    10921 atgaggttgc acgtttaaaa aagggaagtg gcagtggtga ggaacttctg tcgaaaaatt
    10981 atcatctcga gaatgaagta gcccgactta aaaagggttc tggctcgggt cagcggccgc
    11041 aaggtggagg tggacccaag aagaagcgca aggtgggaag cggagctact aacttcagcc
    11101 tgctgaagca ggctggagac gtggaggaga accctggacc tgcaccagga agtatgagcg
    11161 agctgattaa ggagaacatg cacatgaagc tgtacatgga gggcaccgtg gacaaccatc
    11221 acttcaagtg cacatccgag ggcgaaggca agccctacga gggcacccag accatgagaa
    11281 tcaaggtggt cgagggcggc cctctcccct tcgccttcga catcctggct actagcttcc
    11341 tctacggcag caagaccttc atcaaccaca cccagggcat ccccgacttc ttcaagcagt
    11401 ccttccctga gggcttcaca tgggagagag tcaccacata cgaagacggg ggcgtgctga
    11461 ccgctaccca ggacaccagc ctccaggacg gctgcctcat ctacaacgtc aagatcagag
    11521 gggtgaactt cacatccaac ggccctgtga tgcagaagaa aacactcggc tgggaggcct
    11581 tcaccgagac gctgtacccc gctgacggcg gcctggaagg cagaaacgac atggccctga
    11641 agctcgtggg cgggagccat ctgatcgcaa acatcaagac cacatataga tccaagaaac
    11701 ccgctaagaa cctcaagatg cctggcgtct actatgtgga ctacagactg gaaagaatca
    11761 aggaggccaa caacgagacc tacgtcgagc agcacgaggt ggcagtggcc agatactgcg
    11821 acctccctag caaactgggg cacaagctta attaagcggc cgcgactcta gagtcgacct
    11881 gcagggatcg atcactgagg tacctttaag accaatgact tacaaggcag ctgtagatct
    11941 tagccacttt ttaaaagaaa aggggggact ggaagggcta attcactccc aacgaagaca
    12001 agatctgctt tttgcttgta ctgggtctct ctggttagac cagatctgag cctgggagct
    12061 ctctggctaa ctagggaacc cactgcttaa gcctcaataa agcttgcctt gagtgcttca
    12121 agtagtgtgt gcccgtctgt tgtgtgactc tggtaactag agatccctca gaccctttta
    12181 gtcagtgtgg aaaatctcta gcagcatcta gaattaattc cgtgtattct atagtgtcac
    12241 ctaaatcgta tgtgtatgat acataaggtt atgtattaat tgtagccgcg ttctaacgac
    12301 aatatgtaca agcctaattg tgtagcatct ggcttactga agcagaccct atcatctctc
    12361 tcgtaaactg ccgtcagagt cggtttggtt ggacgaacct tctgagtttc tggtaacgcc
    12421 gtcccgcacc cggaaatggt cagcgaacca atcagcaggg tcatcgctag ccagatcctc
    12481 tacgccggac gcatcgtggc cggcatcacc ggcgccacag gtgcggttgc tggcgcctat
    12541 atcgccgaca tcaccgatgg ggaagatcgg gctcgccact tcgggctcat gagcgcttgt
    12601 ttcggcgtgg gtatggtggc aggccccgtg gccgggggac tgttgggcgc catctccttg
    12661 catgcaccat tccttgcggc ggcggtgctc aacggcctca acctactact gggctgcttc
    12721 ctaatgcagg agtcgcataa gggagagcgt cgaatggtgc actctcagta caatctgctc
    12781 tgatgccgca tagttaagcc agccccgaca cccgccaaca cccgctgacg cgccctgacg
    12841 ggcttgtctg ctcccggcat ccgcttacag acaagctgtg accgtctccg ggagctgcat
    12901 gtgtcagagg ttttcaccgt catcaccgaa acgcgcgaga cgaaagggcc tcgtgatacg
    12961 cctattttta taggttaatg tcatgataat aatggtttct tagacgtcag gtggcacttt
    13021 tcggggaaat gtgcgcggaa cccctatttg tttatttttc taaatacatt caaatatgta
    13081 tccgctcatg agacaataac cctgataaat gcttcaataa tattgaaaaa ggaagagtat
    13141 gagtattcaa catttccgtg tcgcccttat tccctttttt gcggcatttt gccttcctgt
    13201 ttttgctcac ccagaaacgc tggtgaaagt aaaagatgct gaagatcagt tgggtgcacg
    13261 agtgggttac atcgaactgg atctcaacag cggtaagatc cttgagagtt ttcgccccga
    13321 agaacgtttt ccaatgatga gcacttttaa agttctgcta tgtggcgcgg tattatcccg
    13381 tattgacgcc gggcaagagc aactcggtcg ccgcatacac tattctcaga atgacttggt
    13441 tgagtactca ccagtcacag aaaagcatct tacggatggc atgacagtaa gagaattatg
    13501 cagtgctgcc ataaccatga gtgataacac tgcggccaac ttacttctga caacgatcgg
    13561 aggaccgaag gagctaaccg cttttttgca caacatgggg gatcatgtaa ctcgccttga
    13621 tcgttgggaa ccggagctga atgaagccat accaaacgac gagcgtgaca ccacgatgcc
    13681 tgtagcaatg gcaacaacgt tgcgcaaact attaactggc gaactactta ctctagcttc
    13741 ccggcaacaa ttaatagact ggatggaggc ggataaagtt gcaggaccac ttctgcgctc
    13801 ggcccttccg gctggctggt ttattgctga taaatctgga gccggtgagc gtgggtctcg
    13861 cggtatcatt gcagcactgg ggccagatgg taagccctcc cgtatcgtag ttatctacac
    13921 gacggggagt caggcaacta tggatgaacg aaatagacag atcgctgaga taggtgcctc
    13981 actgattaag cattggtaac tgtcagacca agtttactca tatatacttt agattgattt
    14041 aaaacttcat ttttaattta aaaggatcta ggtgaagatc ctttttgata atctcatgac
    14101 caaaatccct taacgtgagt tttcgttcca ctgagcgtca gaccccgtag aaaagatcaa
    14161 aggatcttct tgagatcctt tttttctgcg cgtaatctgc tgcttgcaaa caaaaaaacc
    14221 accgctacca gcggtggttt gtttgccgga tcaagagcta ccaactcttt ttccgaaggt
    14281 aactggcttc agcagagcgc agataccaaa tactgttctt ctagtgtagc cgtagttagg
    14341 ccaccacttc aagaactctg tagcaccgcc tacatacctc gctctgctaa tcctgttacc
    14401 agtggctgct gccagtggcg ataagtcgtg tcttaccggg ttggactcaa gacgatagtt
    14461 accggataag gcgcagcggt cgggctgaac ggggggttcg tgcacacagc ccagcttgga
    14521 gcgaacgacc tacaccgaac tgagatacct acagcgtgag ctatgagaaa gcgccacgct
    14581 tcccgaaggg agaaaggcgg acaggtatcc ggtaagcggc agggtcggaa caggagagcg
    14641 cacgagggag cttccagggg gaaacgcctg gtatctttat agtcctgtcg ggtttcgcca
    14701 cctctgactt gagcgtcgat ttttgtgatg ctcgtcaggg gggcggagcc tatggaaaaa
    14761 cgccagcaac gcggcctttt tacggttcct ggccttttgc tggccttttg ctcacatgtt
    14821 ctttcctgcg ttatcccctg attctgtgga taaccgtatt accgcctttg agtgagctga
    14881 taccgctcgc cgcagccgaa cgaccgagcg cagc
//
