>Addgene plasmid #60910 | pHRdSV40-NLS-dCas9-24xGCN4_v4-NLS-P2A-BFP-dWPRE | addgene partial sequence | sequence record 99870 | dCas9-F2 5'-CCAAAGAGGTGCTGGACG-3'
CCTGTACGAGACACGGATCGACCTGTCTCAGCTGGGAGGCGACGCCTATCCCTATGACGTGCCCGATTAT
GCCAGCCTGGGCAGCGGCTCCCCCAAGAAAAAACGCAAGGTGGAAGATCCTAAGAAAAAGCGGAAAGTGG
ACGGCATTGGTAGTGGGAGCAACGGCAGCAGCGGATCCAACGGTCCGGGTGGATCTGGAGGTGGAGGTTC
TGGAGGAGAAGAACTTTTGAGCAAGAATTATCATCTTGAGAACGAAGTGGCTCGTCTTAAGAAAGGTTCT
GGCAGTGGAGAAGAACTGCTTTCAAAGAATTACCACCTGGAAAATGAGGTAGCTAGACTGAAAAAGGGGA
GCGGAAGTGGGGAGGAGTTGCTGAGCAAAAATTATCATTTGGAGAACGAAGTAGCACGACTAAAGAAAGG
GTCCGGATCGGGTGAGGAGTTACTCTCGAAAAATTATCATCTCGAAAACGAAGTGGCTCGGCTAAAAAAG
GGCAGTGGTTCTGGAGAAGAGCTATTATCTAAAAACTACCACCTCGAAAATGAGGTGGCACGCTTAAAAA
AGGGAAGTGGCAGTGGTGAAGAGCTACTATCCAAGAATTATCATCTTGAGAACGAGGTAGCGCGTTTGAA
GAAGGGTTCCGGCTCAGGAGAGGAACTGCTCTCGAAGAACTATCATCTTGAAAATGAGGTCGCTCGATTA
AAAAAGGGATCGGGCAGTGGTGAGGAACTACTTTCAAAGAATTACCACCTCGAAAACGAAGTAGCTCGAT
TAAAGAAAGGTTCAGGGTC
