>Addgene plasmid #60910 | pHRdSV40-NLS-dCas9-24xGCN4_v4-NLS-P2A-BFP-dWPRE | addgene partial sequence | sequence record 149580 | dCas9-R2 5'-GGGTTTCCACCAGCTGTCTC-3'
GTTCGCTCAGGCCGCCTCTCTCGGCCTTGGTCAGATTGTCGAACTTCCTCTGGGTAATCAGCTTGGCATT
CAGCAGCTGGCGCCAGTAGTTCTTCATCTTCTTCACGACCTCTTCGGAGGGCACGTTGTCGCTCTTGCCC
CGGTTCTTGTCGCTCCGAGTCAGCACTTTGTTATCGATGGAGTCGTCCTTCAGAAAGCTCTGAGGCACGA
TAGCGTCCACATCGTAGTCGGACAGCCGGTTGATGTCCAGTTCCTGGTCCACGTACATATCCCGCCCATT
CTGCAGGTAGTACAGGTACAGCTTCTCGTTCTGCAGCTGGGTGTTTTCCACGGGGTGTTCTTTCAGGATC
TGGCTGCCCAGCTCTTTGATGCCCTCTTCGATCCGCTTCATTCTCTCGCGGCTGTTCTTCTGTCCCTTCT
GGGTGGTCTGGTTCTCTCTGGCCATTTCGATCACGATGTTCTCGGGCTTGTGCCGGCCCATCACTTTCAC
GAGCTCGTCCACCACCTTCACTGTCTGCAGGATGCCCTTCTTAATGGCGGGG
