>Addgene plasmid #60910 | pHRdSV40-NLS-dCas9-24xGCN4_v4-NLS-P2A-BFP-dWPRE | addgene partial sequence | sequence record 149582 | mTagBFP-R 5'-gtgccctccatgtacagctt-3'
GCTCGCTCATACTTCCTGGTGCAGGTCCAGGGTTCTCCTCCACGTCTCCAGCCTGCTTCAGCAGGCTGAA
GTTAGTAGCTCCGCTTCCCACCTTGCGCTTCTTCTTGGGTCCACCTCCACCTTGCGGCCGCTGACCCGAG
CCAGAACCCTTTTTAAGTCGGGCTACTTCATTCTCGAGATGATAATTTTTCGACAGAAGTTCCTCACCAC
TGCCACTTCCCTTTTTTAAACGTGCAACCTCATTTTCCAAATGATAATCTTTTGAGAGCAGTTCTTCGCC
TGATCCTGATCCTTTCTTCAAACGTGCAACTTCGTTTTCCAGGTGGTAATTCTTACTGAGTAGTTCCTCA
CCTGATCCGGACCCCTTTTTAAGTCTTGCAACCTCATTTTCAAGATGATAGTTCTTCGACAGGAGTTCCT
CCCCACTGCCGGAGCCCTTCTTTAGTCGAGCCACCTCGTTCTCGAGATGATAATTCTTAGATAGTAACTC
TTCCCCGCTCCCGCTCCCTTTCTTCAAGCGCGCCACCTCATTTTCCAAGTGGTAGTTCTTGCTCAAGAGC
TCTTCCCCGCTCCCCGAGCCTTTCTTCAAGCGGGCGACTTCATTCTCTAAGTGGTAGTTCTTCGATAAGA
GCTCCTCCCCGCTGCCGCTCCCTTTCTTGAGCCTTGC
