>Addgene plasmid #60910 | pHRdSV40-NLS-dCas9-24xGCN4_v4-NLS-P2A-BFP-dWPRE | addgene partial sequence | sequence record 149584 | hSpCas9-R1 5'-CGCTCGTGCTTCTTATCCTC-3'
GTCTGTGGAAGAAGCTGTCGTCCACCTTGGCCATCTCGTTGCTGAAGATCTCTTGCAGATAGCAGATCCG
GTTCTTCCGTCTGGTGTATCTTCTTCTGGCGGTTCTCTTCAGCCGGGTGGCCTCGGCTGTTTCTCCGCTG
TCGAACAGCAGGGCGCCGATCAGGTTCTTCTTGATGCTGTGCCGGTCGGTGTTGCCCAGCACCTTGAATT
TCTTGCTGGGCACCTTGTACTCGTCGGTGATCACGGCCCAGCCCACAGAGTTGGTGCCGATGGCCAGGCC
GATGCTGTACTTCTTGTCCATGGTGGCGATCCCGGGCCCGCGGTACCGCAAGCTTGATATCCTGCAGACG
CGTCCCACCTTGCGCTTCTTCTTGGGCATGGTGGCGCGCGTAGCCTAGGCCTCCAAAAAAGCCTCCTCAC
TACTTCTGGAATAGCTCAGAGGCAGAGGCGGCCTCGGCCTCTGCATAAATAAAAAAAATTAGTCAGCCAT
GGGGCGGA
